>Addgene plasmid #112432 | pHBP1.1.0-gDNA | depositor full sequence | sequence record 211823 | Full Sequence
TAGAGCTAGAAATAGCAAGTTAAAATAAGGCTAGTCCGTTATCAACTTGAAAAAGTGGCACCGAGTCGGT
GCTTTTTTGTTTTAGAGCTAGAAATAGCAAGTTAAAATAAGGCTAGTCCGTTTTTAGCGCGTGCGCCAAT
TCTGCAGACAAATGGCTCTAGAGGTACCCGTTACATAACTTACGGTAAATGGCCCGCCTGGCTGACCGCC
CAACGACCCCCGCCCATTGACGTCAATAGTAACGCCAATAGGGACTTTCCATTGACGTCAATGGGTGGAG
TATTTACGGTAAACTGCCCACTTGGCAGTACATCAAGTGTATCATATGCCAAGTACGCCCCCTATTGACG
TCAATGACGGTAAATGGCCCGCCTGGCATTGTGCCCAGTACATGACCTTATGGGACTTTCCTACTTGGCA
GTACATCTACGTATTAGTCATCGCTATTACCATGGTCGAGGTGAGCCCCACGTTCTGCTTCACTCTCCCC
ATCTCCCCCCCCTCCCCACCCCCAATTTTGTATTTATTTATTTTTTAATTATTTTGTGCAGCGATGGGGG
CGGGGGGGGGGGGGGGGCGCGCGCCAGGCGGGGCGGGGCGGGGCGAGGGGCGGGGCGGGGCGAGGCGGAG
AGGTGCGGCGGCAGCCAATCAGAGCGGCGCGCTCCGAAAGTTTCCTTTTATGGCGAGGCGGCGGCGGCGG
CGGCCCTATAAAAAGCGAAGCGCGCGGCGGGCGGGAGTCGCTGCGACGCTGCCTTCGCCCCGTGCCCCGC
TCCGCCGCCGCCTCGCGCCGCCCGCCCCGGCTCTGACTGACCGCGTTACTCCCACAGGTGAGCGGGCGGG
ACGGCCCTTCTCCTCCGGGCTGTAATTAGCTGAGCAAGAGGTAAGGGTTTAAGGGATGGTTGGTTGGTGG
GGTATTAATGTTTAATTACCTGGAGCACCTGCCTGAAATCACTTTTTTTCAGGTTGGACCGGTGCCACCA
TGGACTATAAGGACCACGACGGAGACTACAAGGATCATGATATTGATTACAAAGACGATGACGATAAGAT
GGCCCCAAAGAAGAAGCGGAAGGTCGGTATCCACGGAGTCCCAGCAGCCGACAAGAAGTACAGCATCGGC
CTGGACATCGGCACCAACTCTGTGGGCTGGGCCGTGATCACCGACGAGTACAAGGTGCCCAGCAAGAAAT
TCAAGGTGCTGGGCAACACCGACCGGCACAGCATCAAGAAGAACCTGATCGGAGCCCTGCTGTTCGACAG
CGGCGAAACAGCCGAGGCCACCCGGCTGAAGAGAACCGCCAGAAGAAGATACACCAGACGGAAGAACCGG
ATCTGCTATCTGCAAGAGATCTTCAGCAACGAGATGGCCAAGGTGGACGACAGCTTCTTCCACAGACTGG
AAGAGTCCTTCCTGGTGGAAGAGGATAAGAAGCACGAGCGGCACCCCATCTTCGGCAACATCGTGGACGA
GGTGGCCTACCACGAGAAGTACCCCACCATCTACCACCTGAGAAAGAAACTGGTGGACAGCACCGACAAG
GCCGACCTGCGGCTGATCTATCTGGCCCTGGCCCACATGATCAAGTTCCGGGGCCACTTCCTGATCGAGG
GCGACCTGAACCCCGACAACAGCGACGTGGACAAGCTGTTCATCCAGCTGGTGCAGACCTACAACCAGCT
GTTCGAGGAAAACCCCATCAACGCCAGCGGCGTGGACGCCAAGGCCATCCTGTCTGCCAGACTGAGCAAG
AGCAGACGGCTGGAAAATCTGATCGCCCAGCTGCCCGGCGAGAAGAAGAATGGCCTGTTCGGAAACCTGA
TTGCCCTGAGCCTGGGCCTGACCCCCAACTTCAAGAGCAACTTCGACCTGGCCGAGGATGCCAAACTGCA
GCTGAGCAAGGACACCTACGACGACGACCTGGACAACCTGCTGGCCCAGATCGGCGACCAGTACGCCGAC
CTGTTTCTGGCCGCCAAGAACCTGTCCGACGCCATCCTGCTGAGCGACATCCTGAGAGTGAACACCGAGA
TCACCAAGGCCCCCCTGAGCGCCTCTATGATCAAGAGATACGACGAGCACCACCAGGACCTGACCCTGCT
GAAAGCTCTCGTGCGGCAGCAGCTGCCTGAGAAGTACAAAGAGATTTTCTTCGACCAGAGCAAGAACGGC
TACGCCGGCTACATTGACGGCGGAGCCAGCCAGGAAGAGTTCTACAAGTTCATCAAGCCCATCCTGGAAA
AGATGGACGGCACCGAGGAACTGCTCGTGAAGCTGAACAGAGAGGACCTGCTGCGGAAGCAGCGGACCTT
CGACAACGGCAGCATCCCCCACCAGATCCACCTGGGAGAGCTGCACGCCATTCTGCGGCGGCAGGAAGAT
TTTTACCCATTCCTGAAGGACAACCGGGAAAAGATCGAGAAGATCCTGACCTTCCGCATCCCCTACTACG
TGGGCCCTCTGGCCAGGGGAAACAGCAGATTCGCCTGGATGACCAGAAAGAGCGAGGAAACCATCACCCC
CTGGAACTTCGAGGAAGTGGTGGACAAGGGCGCTTCCGCCCAGAGCTTCATCGAGCGGATGACCAACTTC
GATAAGAACCTGCCCAACGAGAAGGTGCTGCCCAAGCACAGCCTGCTGTACGAGTACTTCACCGTGTATA
ACGAGCTGACCAAAGTGAAATACGTGACCGAGGGAATGAGAAAGCCCGCCTTCCTGAGCGGCGAGCAGAA
AAAGGCCATCGTGGACCTGCTGTTCAAGACCAACCGGAAAGTGACCGTGAAGCAGCTGAAAGAGGACTAC
TTCAAGAAAATCGAGTGCTTCGACTCCGTGGAAATCTCCGGCGTGGAAGATCGGTTCAACGCCTCCCTGG
GCACATACCACGATCTGCTGAAAATTATCAAGGACAAGGACTTCCTGGACAATGAGGAAAACGAGGACAT
TCTGGAAGATATCGTGCTGACCCTGACACTGTTTGAGGACAGAGAGATGATCGAGGAACGGCTGAAAACC
TATGCCCACCTGTTCGACGACAAAGTGATGAAGCAGCTGAAGCGGCGGAGATACACCGGCTGGGGCAGGC
TGAGCCGGAAGCTGATCAACGGCATCCGGGACAAGCAGTCCGGCAAGACAATCCTGGATTTCCTGAAGTC
CGACGGCTTCGCCAACAGAAACTTCATGCAGCTGATCCACGACGACAGCCTGACCTTTAAAGAGGACATC
CAGAAAGCCCAGGTGTCCGGCCAGGGCGATAGCCTGCACGAGCACATTGCCAATCTGGCCGGCAGCCCCG
CCATTAAGAAGGGCATCCTGCAGACAGTGAAGGTGGTGGACGAGCTCGTGAAAGTGATGGGCCGGCACAA
GCCCGAGAACATCGTGATCGAAATGGCCAGAGAGAACCAGACCACCCAGAAGGGACAGAAGAACAGCCGC
GAGAGAATGAAGCGGATCGAAGAGGGCATCAAAGAGCTGGGCAGCCAGATCCTGAAAGAACACCCCGTGG
AAAACACCCAGCTGCAGAACGAGAAGCTGTACCTGTACTACCTGCAGAATGGGCGGGATATGTACGTGGA
CCAGGAACTGGACATCAACCGGCTGTCCGACTACGATGTGGACCATATCGTGCCTCAGAGCTTTCTGAAG
GACGACTCCATCGACAACAAGGTGCTGACCAGAAGCGACAAGAACCGGGGCAAGAGCGACAACGTGCCCT
CCGAAGAGGTCGTGAAGAAGATGAAGAACTACTGGCGGCAGCTGCTGAACGCCAAGCTGATTACCCAGAG
AAAGTTCGACAATCTGACCAAGGCCGAGAGAGGCGGCCTGAGCGAACTGGATAAGGCCGGCTTCATCAAG
AGACAGCTGGTGGAAACCCGGCAGATCACAAAGCACGTGGCACAGATCCTGGACTCCCGGATGAACACTA
AGTACGACGAGAATGACAAGCTGATCCGGGAAGTGAAAGTGATCACCCTGAAGTCCAAGCTGGTGTCCGA
TTTCCGGAAGGATTTCCAGTTTTACAAAGTGCGCGAGATCAACAACTACCACCACGCCCACGACGCCTAC
CTGAACGCCGTCGTGGGAACCGCCCTGATCAAAAAGTACCCTAAGCTGGAAAGCGAGTTCGTGTACGGCG
ACTACAAGGTGTACGACGTGCGGAAGATGATCGCCAAGAGCGAGCAGGAAATCGGCAAGGCTACCGCCAA
GTACTTCTTCTACAGCAACATCATGAACTTTTTCAAGACCGAGATTACCCTGGCCAACGGCGAGATCCGG
AAGCGGCCTCTGATCGAGACAAACGGCGAAACCGGGGAGATCGTGTGGGATAAGGGCCGGGATTTTGCCA
CCGTGCGGAAAGTGCTGAGCATGCCCCAAGTGAATATCGTGAAAAAGACCGAGGTGCAGACAGGCGGCTT
CAGCAAAGAGTCTATCCTGCCCAAGAGGAACAGCGATAAGCTGATCGCCAGAAAGAAGGACTGGGACCCT
AAGAAGTACGGCGGCTTCGACAGCCCCACCGTGGCCTATTCTGTGCTGGTGGTGGCCAAAGTGGAAAAGG
GCAAGTCCAAGAAACTGAAGAGTGTGAAAGAGCTGCTGGGGATCACCATCATGGAAAGAAGCAGCTTCGA
GAAGAATCCCATCGACTTTCTGGAAGCCAAGGGCTACAAAGAAGTGAAAAAGGACCTGATCATCAAGCTG
CCTAAGTACTCCCTGTTCGAGCTGGAAAACGGCCGGAAGAGAATGCTGGCCTCTGCCGGCGAACTGCAGA
AGGGAAACGAACTGGCCCTGCCCTCCAAATATGTGAACTTCCTGTACCTGGCCAGCCACTATGAGAAGCT
GAAGGGCTCCCCCGAGGATAATGAGCAGAAACAGCTGTTTGTGGAACAGCACAAGCACTACCTGGACGAG
ATCATCGAGCAGATCAGCGAGTTCTCCAAGAGAGTGATCCTGGCCGACGCTAATCTGGACAAAGTGCTGT
CCGCCTACAACAAGCACCGGGATAAGCCCATCAGAGAGCAGGCCGAGAATATCATCCACCTGTTTACCCT
GACCAATCTGGGAGCCCCTGCCGCCTTCAAGTACTTTGACACCACCATCGACCGGAAGAGGTACACCAGC
ACCAAAGAGGTGCTGGACGCCACCCTGATCCACCAGAGCATCACCGGCCTGTACGAGACACGGATCGACC
TGTCTCAGCTGGGAGGCGACAAAAGGCCGGCGGCCACGAAAAAGGCCGGCCAGGCAAAAAAGAAAAAGTA
AGAATTCCTAGAGCTCGCTGATCAGCCTCGACTGTGCCTTCTAGTTGCCAGCCATCTGTTGTTTGCCCCT
CCCCCGTGCCTTCCTTGACCCTGGAAGGTGCCACTCCCACTGTCCTTTCCTAATAAAATGAGGAAATTGC
ATCGCATTGTCTGAGTAGGTGTCATTCTATTCTGGGGGGTGGGGTGGGGCAGGACAGCAAGGGGGAGGAT
TGGGAAGAGAATAGCAGGCATGCTGGGGAGCGGCCGCAGGAACCCCTAGTGATGGAGTTGGCCACTCCCT
CTCTGCGCGCTCGCTCGCTCACTGAGGCCGGGCGACCAAAGGTCGCCCGACGCCCGGGCTTTGCCCGGGC
GGCCTCAGTGAGCGAGCGAGCGCGCAGCTGCCTGCAGGGGCGCCTGATGCGGTATTTTCTCCTTACGCAT
CTGTGCGGTATTTCACACCGCATA
[142 nt withheld, positions 5695-5836]
C
[141 nt withheld, positions 5838-5978]
CCTTTGACGTTGGAGTCCACGTTCTTT
[37 nt withheld, positions 6006-6042]
ACCCTATCTCGGGCTATTCTTTTGATTTATAAGGGATTTTGCCGATTTCGGCCTATTGGTTAAAAAATGA
GCTGATTTAACAAAAATTTAACGCGAATTTTAACAAAATATTAACGTTTACAATTTTATGGTGCACTCTC
AGTACAATCTGCTCTGATGCCGCATAGTTAAGCCAGCCCCGACACCCGCCAACACCCGCTGACGCGCCCT
GACGGGCTTGTCTGCTCCCGGCATCCGCTTACAGACAAGCTGTGACCGTCTCCGGGAGCTGCATGTGTCA
GAGGTTTTCACCGTCATCACCGAAACGCGCGAGACGAAAGGGCCTCGTGATACGCCTATTTTTATAGGTT
AATGTCATGATAATAATGGTTTCTTAGACGTCAGGTGGCACTTTTCGGGGAAATGTGCGCGGAACCCCTA
TTTGTTTATTTTTCTAAATACATTCAAATATGTATCCGCTCATGAGACAATAACCCTGATAAATGCTTCA
ATAATATTGAAAAAGGAAGAGTATGAGTATTCAACATTTCCGTGTCGCCCTTATTCCCTTTTTTGCGGCA
TTTTGCCTTCCTGTTTTTGCTCACCCAGAAACGCTGGTGAAAGTAAAAGATGCTGAAGATCAGTTGGGTG
CACGAGTGGGTTACATCGAACTGGATCTCAACAGCGGTAAGATCCTTGAGAGTTTTCGCCCCGAAGAACG
TTTTCCAATGATGAGCACTTTTAAAGTTCTGCTATGTGGCGCGGTATTATCCCGTATTGACGCCGGGCAA
GAGCAACTCGGTCGCCGCATACACTATTCTCAGAATGACTTGGTTGAGTACTCACCAGTCACAGAAAAGC
ATCTTACGGATGGCATGACAGTAAGAGAATTATGCAGTGCTGCCATAACCATGAGTGATAACACTGCGGC
CAACTTACTTCTGACAACGATCGGAGGACCGAAGGAGCTAACCGCTTTTTTGCACAACATGGGGGATCAT
GTAACTCGCCTTGATCGTTGGGAACCGGAGCTGAATGAAGCCATACCAAACGACGAGCGTGACACCACGA
TGCCTGTAGCAATGGCAACAACGTTGCGCAAACTATTAACTGGCGAACTACTTACTCTAGCTTCCCGGCA
ACAATTAATAGACTGGATGGAGGCGGATAAAGTTGCAGGACCACTTCTGCGCTCGGCCCTTCCGGCTGGC
TGGTTTATTGCTGATAAATCTGGAGCCGGTGAGCGTGGAAGCCGCGGTATCATTGCAGCACTGGGGCCAG
ATGGTAAGCCCTCCCGTATCGTAGTTATCTACACGACGGGGAGTCAGGCAACTATGGATGAACGAAATAG
ACAGATCGCTGAGATAGGTGCCTCACTGATTAAGCATTGGTAACTGTCAGACCAAGTTTACTCATATATA
CTTTAGATTGATTTAAAACTTCATTTTTAATTTAAAAGGATCTAGGTGAAGATCCTTTTTGATAATCTCA
TGACCAAAATCCCTTAACGTGAGTTTTCGTTCCACTGAGCGTCAGACCCCGTAGAAAAGATCAAAGGATC
TTCTTGAGATCCTTTTTTTCTGCGCGTAATCTGCTGCTTGCAAACAAAAAAACCACCGCTACCAGCGGTG
GTTTGTTTGCCGGATCAAGAGCTACCAACTCTTTTTCCGAAGGTAACTGGCTTCAGCAGAGCGCAGATAC
CAAATACTGTCCTTCTAGTGTAGCCGTAGTTAGGCCACCACTTCAAGAACTCTGTAGCACCGCCTACATA
CCTCGCTCTGCTAATCCTGTTACCAGTGGCTGCTGCCAGTGGCGATAAGTCGTGTCTTACCGGGTTGGAC
TCAAGACGATAGTTACCGGATAAGGCGCAGCGGTCGGGCTGAACGGGGGGTTCGTGCACACAGCCCAGCT
TGGAGCGAACGACCTACACCGAACTGAGATACCTACAGCGTGAGCTATGAGAAAGCGCCACGCTTCCCGA
AGGGAGAAAGGCGGACAGGTATCCGGTAAGCGGCAGGGTCGGAACAGGAGAGCGCACGAGGGAGCTTCCA
GGGGGAAACGCCTGGTATCTTTATAGTCCTGTCGGGTTTCGCCACCTCTGACTTGAGCGTCGATTTTTGT
GATGCTCGTCAGGGGGGCGGAGCCTATGGAAAAACGCCAGCAACGCGGCCTTTTTACGGTTCCTGGCCTT
TTGCTGGCCTTTTGCTCACATGTGAGGGCCTATTTCCCATGATTCCTTCATATTTGCATATACGATACAA
GGCTGTTAGAGAGATAATTGGAATTAATTTGACTGTAAACACAAAGATATTAGTACAAAATACGTGACGT
AGAAAGTAATAATTTCTTGGGTAGTTTGCAGTTTTAAAATTATGTTTTAAAATGGACTATCATATGCTTA
CCGTAACTTGAAAGTATTTCGATTTCTTGGCTTTATATATCTTGTGGAAAGGACGAAACACCGCTCACAA
CAACATTAAACCGTTT
Features (pLannotate 1.2.2; 18 found; start..end, strand, type, name):
     79..122     +  misc_RNA       gRNA scaffold (fragment): guide RNA scaffold for the Streptococcus pyogenes CRISPR/Cas9 system
    169..454     +  enhancer       CMV enhancer: human cytomegalovirus immediate early enhancer; contains an 18-bp deletion relative to the standard CMV enhancer
    456..733     +  promoter       chicken β-actin promoter: No description available
    734..962     +  intron         hybrid intron: hybrid between chicken β-actin (CBA) and minute virus of mice (MMV) introns (Gray et al., 2011)
   1100..2701    +  CDS            Cas9(N): N-terminal portion of Streptococcus pyogenes Cas9 (Zetsche et al., 2015)
   2702..5200    +  CDS            Cas9(C): C-terminal portion of Streptococcus pyogenes Cas9 (Zetsche et al., 2015)
   5201..5248    +  CDS            nucleoplasmin NLS: bipartite nuclear localization signal from nucleoplasmin
   5282..5393    +  polyA_signal   bGH poly(A) signal: bovine growth hormone polyadenylation signal
   5498..5638    +  repeat_region  AAV2 ITR: inverted terminal repeat of adeno-associated virus serotype 2 inverted
   5643..5694    -  misc_feature   bom (fragment): basis of mobility region from pBR322
   5713..6093    +  rep_origin     M13 ori (sequence partly withheld): M13 bacteriophage origin of replication; arrow indicates direction of (+) strand synthesis
   6169..6218    -  misc_feature   bom (fragment): basis of mobility region from pBR322
   6320..6355    -  CDS            rop (fragment): Rop protein, which maintains plasmids at low copy number; rop
   6450..6554    +  promoter       AmpR promoter: bla
   6555..7415    +  CDS            AmpR: β-lactamase; bla; confers resistance to ampicillin, carbenicillin, and related antibiotics
   7586..8174    +  rep_origin     ori: high-copy-number ColE1/pMB1/pBR322/pUC origin of replication
   8236..8476    +  promoter       U6 promoter: RNA polymerase III promoter for human U6 snRNA
   8505..72      +  misc_RNA       gRNA scaffold (across the origin): guide RNA scaffold for the Streptococcus pyogenes CRISPR/Cas9 system
