>Addgene plasmid #112432 | pHBP1.1.0-gDNA | addgene full sequence | sequence record 230372 | Addgene NGS Result
TAGAGCTAGAAATAGCAAGTTAAAATAAGGCTAGTCCGTTATCAACTTGAAAAAGTGGCACCGAGTCGGT
GCTTTTTTGTTTTAGAGCTAGAAATAGCAAGTTAAAATAAGGCTAGTCCGTTTTTAGCGCGTGCGCCAAT
TCTGCAGACAAATGGCTCTAGAGGTACCCGTTACATAACTTACGGTAAATGGCCCGCCTGGCTGACCGCC
CAACGACCCCCGCCCATTGACGTCAATAGTAACGCCAATAGGGACTTTCCATTGACGTCAATGGGTGGAG
TATTTACGGTAAACTGCCCACTTGGCAGTACATCAAGTGTATCATATGCCAAGTACGCCCCCTATTGACG
TCAATGACGGTAAATGGCCCGCCTGGCATTGTGCCCAGTACATGACCTTATGGGACTTTCCTACTTGGCA
GTACATCTACGTATTAGTCATCGCTATTACCATGGTCGAGGTGAGCCCCACGTTCTGCTTCACTCTCCCC
ATCTCCCCCCCCTCCCCACCCCCAATTTTGTATTTATTTATTTTTTAATTATTTTGTGCAGCGATGGGGG
CGGGGGGGGGGGGGGGGCGCGCGCCRGGSGGGGGGGGGGGGGGGGGGGGGGGGGGGGGGGGGGGGSGGRG
RGGKGCGGCGGCAGCCAATCAGAGCGGCGCGCTCCGAAAGTTTCCTTTTATGGCGAGGCGGCGGCGGCGG
CGGCCCTATAAAAAGCGAAGCGCGCGGCGGGCGGGAGTCGCTGCGCGCTGCCTTCGCCCCGTGCCCCGCT
CCGCCGCCGCCTCGCGCCGCCCGCCCCGGCTCTGACTGACCGCGTTACTCCCACAGGTGAGCGGGCGGGA
CGGCCCTTCTCCTCCGGGCTGTAATTAGCTGAGCAAGAGGTAAGGGTTTAAGGGATGGTTGGTTGGTGGG
GTATTAATGTTTAATTACCTGGAGCACCTGCCTGAAATCACTTTTTTTCAGGTTGGACCGGTGCCACCAT
GGACTATAAGGACCACGACGGAGACTACAAGGATCATGATATTGATTACAAAGACGATGACGATAAGATG
GCCCCAAAGAAGAAGCGGAAGGTCGGTATCCACGGAGTCCCAGCAGCCGACAAGAAGTACAGCATCGGCC
TGGACATCGGCACCAACTCTGTGGGCTGGGCCGTGATCACCGACGAGTACAAGGTGCCCAGCAAGAAATT
CAAGGTGCTGGGCAACACCGACCGGCACAGCATCAAGAAGAACCTGATCGGAGCCCTGCTGTTCGACAGC
GGCGAAACAGCCGAGGCCACCCGGCTGAAGAGAACCGCCAGAAGAAGATACACCAGACGGAAGAACCGGA
TCTGCTATCTGCAAGAGATCTTCAGCAACGAGATGGCCAAGGTGGACGACAGCTTCTTCCACAGACTGGA
AGAGTCCTTCCTGGTGGAAGAGGATAAGAAGCACGAGCGGCACCCCATCTTCGGCAACATCGTGGACGAG
GTGGCCTACCACGAGAAGTACCCCACCATCTACCACCTGAGAAAGAAACTGGTGGACAGCACCGACAAGG
CCGACCTGCGGCTGATCTATCTGGCCCTGGCCCACATGATCAAGTTCCGGGGCCACTTCCTGATCGAGGG
CGACCTGAACCCCGACAACAGCGACGTGGACAAGCTGTTCATCCAGCTGGTGCAGACCTACAACCAGCTG
TTCGAGGAAAACCCCATCAACGCCAGCGGCGTGGACGCCAAGGCCATCCTGTCTGCCAGACTGAGCAAGA
GCAGACGGCTGGAAAATCTGATCGCCCAGCTGCCCGGCGAGAAGAAGAATGGCCTGTTCGGAAACCTGAT
TGCCCTGAGCCTGGGCCTGACCCCCAACTTCAAGAGCAACTTCGACCTGGCCGAGGATGCCAAACTGCAG
CTGAGCAAGGACACCTACGACGACGACCTGGACAACCTGCTGGCCCAGATCGGCGACCAGTACGCCGACC
TGTTTCTGGCCGCCAAGAACCTGTCCGACGCCATCCTGCTGAGCGACATCCTGAGAGTGAACACCGAGAT
CACCAAGGCCCCCCTGAGCGCCTCTATGATCAAGAGATACGACGAGCACCACCAGGACCTGACCCTGCTG
AAAGCTCTCGTGCGGCAGCAGCTGCCTGAGAAGTACAAAGAGATTTTCTTCGACCAGAGCAAGAACGGCT
ACGCCGGCTACATTGACGGCGGAGCCAGCCAGGAAGAGTTCTACAAGTTCATCAAGCCCATCCTGGAAAA
GATGGACGGCACCGAGGAACTGCTCGTGAAGCTGAACAGAGAGGACCTGCTGCGGAAGCAGCGGACCTTC
GACAACGGCAGCATCCCCCACCAGATCCACCTGGGAGAGCTGCACGCCATTCTGCGGCGGCAGGAAGATT
TTTACCCATTCCTGAAGGACAACCGGGAAAAGATCGAGAAGATCCTGACCTTCCGCATCCCCTACTACGT
GGGCCCTCTGGCCAGGGGAAACAGCAGATTCGCCTGGATGACCAGAAAGAGCGAGGAAACCATCACCCCC
TGGAACTTCGAGGAAGTGGTGGACAAGGGCGCTTCCGCCCAGAGCTTCATCGAGCGGATGACCAACTTCG
ATAAGAACCTGCCCAACGAGAAGGTGCTGCCCAAGCACAGCCTGCTGTACGAGTACTTCACCGTGTATAA
CGAGCTGACCAAAGTGAAATACGTGACCGAGGGAATGAGAAAGCCCGCCTTCCTGAGCGGCGAGCAGAAA
AAGGCCATCGTGGACCTGCTGTTCAAGACCAACCGGAAAGTGACCGTGAAGCAGCTGAAAGAGGACTACT
TCAAGAAAATCGAGTGCTTCGACTCCGTGGAAATCTCCGGCGTGGAAGATCGGTTCAACGCCTCCCTGGG
CACATACCACGATCTGCTGAAAATTATCAAGGACAAGGACTTCCTGGACAATGAGGAAAACGAGGACATT
CTGGAAGATATCGTGCTGACCCTGACACTGTTTGAGGACAGAGAGATGATCGAGGAACGGCTGAAAACCT
ATGCCCACCTGTTCGACGACAAAGTGATGAAGCAGCTGAAGCGGCGGAGATACACCGGCTGGGGCAGGCT
GAGCCGGAAGCTGATCAACGGCATCCGGGACAAGCAGTCCGGCAAGACAATCCTGGATTTCCTGAAGTCC
GACGGCTTCGCCAACAGAAACTTCATGCAGCTGATCCACGACGACAGCCTGACCTTTAAAGAGGACATCC
AGAAAGCCCAGGTGTCCGGCCAGGGCGATAGCCTGCACGAGCACATTGCCAATCTGGCCGGCAGCCCCGC
CATTAAGAAGGGCATCCTGCAGACAGTGAAGGTGGTGGACGAGCTCGTGAAAGTGATGGGCCGGCACAAG
CCCGAGAACATCGTGATCGAAATGGCCAGAGAGAACCAGACCACCCAGAAGGGACAGAAGAACAGCCGCG
AGAGAATGAAGCGGATCGAAGAGGGCATCAAAGAGCTGGGCAGCCAGATCCTGAAAGAACACCCCGTGGA
AAACACCCAGCTGCAGAACGAGAAGCTGTACCTGTACTACCTGCAGAATGGGCGGGATATGTACGTGGAC
CAGGAACTGGACATCAACCGGCTGTCCGACTACGATGTGGACCATATCGTGCCTCAGAGCTTTCTGAAGG
ACGACTCCATCGACAACAAGGTGCTGACCAGAAGCGACAAGAACCGGGGCAAGAGCGACAACGTGCCCTC
CGAAGAGGTCGTGAAGAAGATGAAGAACTACTGGCGGCAGCTGCTGAACGCCAAGCTGATTACCCAGAGA
AAGTTCGACAATCTGACCAAGGCCGAGAGAGGCGGCCTGAGCGAACTGGATAAGGCCGGCTTCATCAAGA
GACAGCTGGTGGAAACCCGGCAGATCACAAAGCACGTGGCACAGATCCTGGACTCCCGGATGAACACTAA
GTACGACGAGAATGACAAGCTGATCCGGGAAGTGAAAGTGATCACCCTGAAGTCCAAGCTGGTGTCCGAT
TTCCGGAAGGATTTCCAGTTTTACAAAGTGCGCGAGATCAACAACTACCACCACGCCCACGACGCCTACC
TGAACGCCGTCGTGGGAACCGCCCTGATCAAAAAGTACCCTAAGCTGGAAAGCGAGTTCGTGTACGGCGA
CTACAAGGTGTACGACGTGCGGAAGATGATCGCCAAGAGCGAGCAGGAAATCGGCAAGGCTACCGCCAAG
TACTTCTTCTACAGCAACATCATGAACTTTTTCAAGACCGAGATTACCCTGGCCAACGGCGAGATCCGGA
AGCGGCCTCTGATCGAGACAAACGGCGAAACCGGGGAGATCGTGTGGGATAAGGGCCGGGATTTTGCCAC
CGTGCGGAAAGTGCTGAGCATGCCCCAAGTGAATATCGTGAAAAAGACCGAGGTGCAGACAGGCGGCTTC
AGCAAAGAGTCTATCCTGCCCAAGAGGAACAGCGATAAGCTGATCGCCAGAAAGAAGGACTGGGACCCTA
AGAAGTACGGCGGCTTCGACAGCCCCACCGTGGCCTATTCTGTGCTGGTGGTGGCCAAAGTGGAAAAGGG
CAAGTCCAAGAAACTGAAGAGTGTGAAAGAGCTGCTGGGGATCACCATCATGGAAAGAAGCAGCTTCGAG
AAGAATCCCATCGACTTTCTGGAAGCCAAGGGCTACAAAGAAGTGAAAAAGGACCTGATCATCAAGCTGC
CTAAGTACTCCCTGTTCGAGCTGGAAAACGGCCGGAAGAGAATGCTGGCCTCTGCCGGCGAACTGCAGAA
GGGAAACGAACTGGCCCTGCCCTCCAAATATGTGAACTTCCTGTACCTGGCCAGCCACTATGAGAAGCTG
AAGGGCTCCCCCGAGGATAATGAGCAGAAACAGCTGTTTGTGGAACAGCACAAGCACTACCTGGACGAGA
TCATCGAGCAGATCAGCGAGTTCTCCAAGAGAGTGATCCTGGCCGACGCTAATCTGGACAAAGTGCTGTC
CGCCTACAACAAGCACCGGGATAAGCCCATCAGAGAGCAGGCCGAGAATATCATCCACCTGTTTACCCTG
ACCAATCTGGGAGCCCCTGCCGCCTTCAAGTACTTTGACACCACCATCGACCGGAAGAGGTACACCAGCA
CCAAAGAGGTGCTGGACGCCACCCTGATCCACCAGAGCATCACCGGCCTGTACGAGACACGGATCGACCT
GTCTCAGCTGGGAGGCGACAAAAGGCCGGCGGCCACGAAAAAGGCCGGCCAGGCAAAAAAGAAAAAGTAA
GAATTCCTAGAGCTCGCTGATCAGCCTCGACTGTGCCTTCTAGTTGCCAGCCATCTGTTGTTTGCCCCTC
CCCCGTGCCTTCCTTGACCCTGGAAGGTGCCACTCCCACTGTCCTTTCCTAATAAAATGAGGAAATTGCA
TCGCATTGTCTGAGTAGGTGTCATTCTATTCTGGGGGGTGGGGTGGGGCAGGACAGCAAGGGGGAGGATT
GGGAAGAGAATAGCAGGCATGCTGGGGAGCGGCCGCAGGAACCCCTAGTGATGGAGTTGGCCACTCCCTC
TCTGCGCGCTCGCTCGCTCACTGAGGCCGGGCGACCAAAGGTCGCCCGACGCCCGGGCTTTGCCCGGGCG
GCCTCAGTGAGCGAGCGAGCGCGCAGCTGCCTGCAGGGGCGCCTGATGCGGTATTTTCTCCTTACGCATC
TGTGCGGTATTTCACACCGCATA
[95 nt withheld, positions 5694-5788]
T
[46 nt withheld, positions 5790-5835]
C
[141 nt withheld, positions 5837-5977]
CCTTTGACGTTGGAGTCCACGTTCTTT
[37 nt withheld, positions 6005-6041]
ACTCTATCTCGGGCTATTCTTTTGATTTATAAGGGATTTTGCCGATTTCGGTCTATTGGTTAAAAAATGA
GCTGATTTAACAAAAATTTAACGCGAATTTTAACAAAATATTAACGTTTACAATTTTATGGTGCACTCTC
AGTACAATCTGCTCTGATGCCGCATAGTTAAGCCAGCCCCGACACCCGCCAACACCCGCTGACGCGCCCT
GACGGGCTTGTCTGCTCCCGGCATCCGCTTACAGACAAGCTGTGACCGTCTCCGGGAGCTGCATGTGTCA
GAGGTTTTCACCGTCATCACCGAAACGCGCGAGACGAAAGGGCCTCGTGATACGCCTATTTTTATAGGTT
AATGTCATGATAATAATGGTTTCTTAGACGTCAGGTGGCACTTTTCGGGGAAATGTGCGCGGAACCCCTA
TTTGTTTATTTTTCTAAATACATTCAAATATGTATCCGCTCATGAGACAATAACCCTGATAAATGCTTCA
ATAATATTGAAAAAGGAAGAGTATGAGTATTCAACATTTCCGTGTCGCCCTTATTCCCTTTTTTGCGGCA
TTTTGCCTTCCTGTTTTTGCTCACCCAGAAACGCTGGTGAAAGTAAAAGATGCTGAAGATCAGTTGGGTG
CACGAGTGGGTTACATCGAACTGGATCTCAACAGCGGTAAGATCCTTGAGAGTTTTCGCCCCGAAGAACG
TTTTCCAATGATGAGCACTTTTAAAGTTCTGCTATGTGGCGCGGTATTATCCCGTATTGACGCCGGGCAA
GAGCAACTCGGTCGCCGCATACACTATTCTCAGAATGACTTGGTTGAGTACTCACCAGTCACAGAAAAGC
ATCTTACGGATGGCATGACAGTAAGAGAATTATGCAGTGCTGCCATAACCATGAGTGATAACACTGCGGC
CAACTTACTTCTGACAACGATCGGAGGACCGAAGGAGCTAACCGCTTTTTTGCACAACATGGGGGATCAT
GTAACTCGCCTTGATCGTTGGGAACCGGAGCTGAATGAAGCCATACCAAACGACGAGCGTGACACCACGA
TGCCTGTAGCAATGGCAACAACGTTGCGCAAACTATTAACTGGCGAACTACTTACTCTAGCTTCCCGGCA
ACAATTAATAGACTGGATGGAGGCGGATAAAGTTGCAGGACCACTTCTGCGCTCGGCCCTTCCGGCTGGC
TGGTTTATTGCTGATAAATCTGGAGCCGGTGAGCGTGGAAGCCGCGGTATCATTGCAGCACTGGGGCCAG
ATGGTAAGCCCTCCCGTATCGTAGTTATCTACACGACGGGGAGTCAGGCAACTATGGATGAACGAAATAG
ACAGATCGCTGAGATAGGTGCCTCACTGATTAAGCATTGGTAACTGTCAGACCAAGTTTACTCATATATA
CTTTAGATTGATTTAAAACTTCATTTTTAATTTAAAAGGATCTAGGTGAAGATCCTTTTTGATAATCTCA
TGACCAAAATCCCTTAACGTGAGTTTTCGTTCCACTGAGCGTCAGACCCCGTAGAAAAGATCAAAGGATC
TTCTTGAGATCCTTTTTTTCTGCGCGTAATCTGCTGCTTGCAAACAAAAAAACCACCGCTACCAGCGGTG
GTTTGTTTGCCGGATCAAGAGCTACCAACTCTTTTTCCGAAGGTAACTGGCTTCAGCAGAGCGCAGATAC
CAAATACTGTTCTTCTAGTGTAGCCGTAGTTAGGCCACCACTTCAAGAACTCTGTAGCACCGCCTACATA
CCTCGCTCTGCTAATCCTGTTACCAGTGGCTGCTGCCAGTGGCGATAAGTCGTGTCTTACCGGGTTGGAC
TCAAGACGATAGTTACCGGATAAGGCGCAGCGGTCGGGCTGAACGGGGGGTTCGTGCACACAGCCCAGCT
TGGAGCGAACGACCTACACCGAACTGAGATACCTACAGCGTGAGCTATGAGAAAGCGCCACGCTTCCCGA
AGGGAGAAAGGCGGACAGGTATCCGGTAAGCGGCAGGGTCGGAACAGGAGAGCGCACGAGGGAGCTTCCA
GGGGGAAACGCCTGGTATCTTTATAGTCCTGTCGGGTTTCGCCACCTCTGACTTGAGCGTCGATTTTTGT
GATGCTCGTCAGGGGGGCGGAGCCTATGGAAAAACGCCAGCAACGCGGCCTTTTTACGGTTCCTGGCCTT
TTGCTGGCCTTTTGCTCACATGTGAGGGCCTATTTCCCATGATTCCTTCATATTTGCATATACGATACAA
GGCTGTTAGAGAGATAATTGGAATTAATTTGACTGTAAACACAAAGATATTAGTACAAAATACGTGACGT
AGAAAGTAATAATTTCTTGGGTAGTTTGCAGTTTTAAAATTATGTTTTAAAATGGACTATCATATGCTTA
CCGTAACTTGAAAGTATTTCGATTTCTTGGCTTTATATATCTTGTGGAAAGGACGAAACACCGCTCACAA
CAACATTAAACCGTTT
Features (pLannotate 1.2.2; 17 found; start..end, strand, type, name):
     79..122     +  misc_RNA       gRNA scaffold (fragment): guide RNA scaffold for the Streptococcus pyogenes CRISPR/Cas9 system
    169..454     +  enhancer       CMV enhancer: human cytomegalovirus immediate early enhancer; contains an 18-bp deletion relative to the standard CMV enhancer
    734..961     +  intron         hybrid intron: hybrid between chicken β-actin (CBA) and minute virus of mice (MMV) introns (Gray et al., 2011)
   1099..2700    +  CDS            Cas9(N): N-terminal portion of Streptococcus pyogenes Cas9 (Zetsche et al., 2015)
   2701..5199    +  CDS            Cas9(C): C-terminal portion of Streptococcus pyogenes Cas9 (Zetsche et al., 2015)
   5200..5247    +  CDS            nucleoplasmin NLS: bipartite nuclear localization signal from nucleoplasmin
   5281..5392    +  polyA_signal   bGH poly(A) signal: bovine growth hormone polyadenylation signal
   5497..5637    +  repeat_region  AAV2 ITR: inverted terminal repeat of adeno-associated virus serotype 2 inverted
   5642..5693    -  misc_feature   bom (fragment): basis of mobility region from pBR322
   5712..6167    +  rep_origin     f1 ori (sequence partly withheld): f1 bacteriophage origin of replication; arrow indicates direction of (+) strand synthesis
   6168..6217    -  misc_feature   bom (fragment): basis of mobility region from pBR322
   6319..6354    -  CDS            rop (fragment): Rop protein, which maintains plasmids at low copy number; rop
   6449..6553    +  promoter       AmpR promoter: bla
   6554..7414    +  CDS            AmpR: β-lactamase; bla; confers resistance to ampicillin, carbenicillin, and related antibiotics
   7585..8173    +  rep_origin     ori: high-copy-number ColE1/pMB1/pBR322/pUC origin of replication
   8235..8475    +  promoter       U6 promoter: RNA polymerase III promoter for human U6 snRNA
   8504..72      +  misc_RNA       gRNA scaffold (across the origin): guide RNA scaffold for the Streptococcus pyogenes CRISPR/Cas9 system
