[The description below was written by a language model from this plasmid's Addgene catalogue record and pLannotate feature annotations shown in this document.]
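Description:
pHBP1.1.0-gDNA is a mammalian CRISPR expression plasmid built on the pX330 backbone, delivering both Streptococcus pyogenes Cas9 and a single guide RNA against the human transcription factor gene HBP1 from one vector. It is maintained in E. coli through a high-copy ColE1/pUC-type origin and selected with ampicillin via the bla (AmpR) cassette. A filamentous phage origin (called f1 in one annotation and M13 in the other) is also present, along with short pBR322-derived bom and rop fragments that are backbone remnants. No mammalian selection marker is annotated.

The guide cassette uses the human U6 RNA polymerase III promoter. A 20-nucleotide HBP1 target sequence was inserted between the promoter and the S. pyogenes gRNA scaffold through BbsI sites that were destroyed in cloning; the PAM listed in the record belongs to the genomic target and is not part of the plasmid. Cas9 is transcribed separately from a hybrid promoter made up of the CMV enhancer, the chicken β-actin promoter and a hybrid CBA/MVM intron. The annotation tool labels the coding sequence as adjoining N- and C-terminal portions, but these are contiguous. A C-terminal nucleoplasmin nuclear localization signal follows, and the transcript ends at a bovine growth hormone polyadenylation signal. A single AAV2 inverted terminal repeat lies downstream, which alone would not support AAV packaging.

The sequencing-derived and depositor sequence records differ by one nucleotide in length and are annotated almost identically. The chicken β-actin promoter is called only in the depositor record. The depositor notes that the plasmid is meant to be used with a companion plasmid, pHBP1-donor, which suggests Cas9 cutting at HBP1 is paired with donor-templated editing, though the record does not describe the intended modification.
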