Addgene plasmid #112432: pHBP1.1.0-gDNA
Purpose: CRISPR plasmid for expression of Cas9 and gRNA targeting human transcription factor HBP1
Depositing lab: Kevin White. Depositing organization: University of Chicago.
Backbone
  Vector backbone: pX330
  Backbone manufacturer: Zhang lab (Addgene plasmid ID: 42230)
  Vector type: Mammalian Expression, CRISPR
Growth in bacteria
  Bacterial resistance: Ampicillin, 100 μg/mL
  Growth temperature: 37°C
  Growth strain: DH5alpha
  Copy number: High Copy
Gene/Insert
  Gene/Insert name: HBP1
  gRNA/shRNA sequence: GCTCACAACAACATTAAACC AGG
  Species: H. sapiens (human)
  Entrez Gene: HBP1
  Cloning method: Restriction Enzyme; 5′ cloning site BbsI (destroyed during cloning); 3′ cloning site BbsI (destroyed during cloning)
  Sequencing primers: 5′ hU6-F (5'-GAGGGCCTATTTCCCATGATT-3')
Terms and licenses: Academic/Nonprofit Terms; Industry Terms: Not Available to Industry
Depositor comments: gRNA sequence listed includes 20 nucleotide target sequence, followed by the uncloned PAM sequence. The PAM sequence is not present in the plasmid. Use with plasmid pHBP1-donor.
How to cite: pHBP1.1.0-gDNA was a gift from Kevin White (Addgene plasmid # 112432 ; http://n2t.net/addgene:112432 ; RRID:Addgene_112432)
